Addgene plasmid #98889: pK7WG_ASX
Purpose: (Empty Backbone) Plant expression vector for multigene cloning
Depositing lab: Kristina Gruden. Depositing organization: National Institute of Biology. Publication: Plant X-tender: An extension of the AssemblX system for the assembly and expression of multigene constructs in plants. Lukan T, Machens F, Coll A, Baebler S, Messerschmidt K, Gruden K. PLoS One. 2018 Jan 4;13(1):e0190526. doi: 10.1371/journal.pone.0190526. eCollection 2018. PubMed 29300787.
Backbone
  Vector backbone: pK7WG
  Backbone manufacturer: VIB
  Backbone size (bp): 10167
  Modifications to backbone: Release of T35S–AttR2–ccdB–AttR1 cassette from the vector backbone. Introduction of I-SceI–A0–HindIII–ccdB–HindIII–B0–I-SceI cassette, to add A0 and B0 AssemblX compatible homology regions with flanking restriction enzymes recognition sites and the ccdB gene. pK7WG_ASX is compatible with AssemblX cloning system.
  Vector type: Plant Expression, Synthetic Biology
  Selectable markers: Kanamycin
Growth in bacteria
  Bacterial resistance: Spectinomycin, 50 μg/mL
  Growth temperature: 37°C
  Growth strain: ccdB Survival
  Growth instructions: /
  Copy number: High Copy
Gene/Insert
  Sequencing primers: 5′ 5'-TAGGGATAACAGGGTAATATC-3'
Terms and licenses: Academic/Nonprofit Terms; Industry Terms: Not Available to Industry
How to cite: pK7WG_ASX was a gift from Kristina Gruden (Addgene plasmid # 98889 ; http://n2t.net/addgene:98889 ; RRID:Addgene_98889)
