[The description below was written by a language model from this plasmid's Addgene catalogue record and pLannotate feature annotations shown in this document.]
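Description:
pK7WG_ASX is an empty binary T-DNA vector for plant expression, derived from the Gateway destination vector pK7WG and re-engineered to accept multigene assemblies built with the AssemblX cloning system. According to the record, the original T35S–attR2–ccdB–attR1 cassette was removed and replaced by an I-SceI–A0–HindIII–ccdB–HindIII–B0–I-SceI cassette. A0 and B0 are the AssemblX homology regions. HindIII digestion releases the ccdB gene and exposes these regions for homology-based insertion of an assembled construct, while the flanking I-SceI sites bracket the whole cloning module. ccdB encodes a gyrase poison, so it provides negative selection against uncut or religated vector, and the empty plasmid must be maintained in a ccdB-tolerant strain. The backbone carries no promoter or terminator for the cargo, so expression signals have to come with the inserted multigene units.

The annotated sequence (about 9 kb, somewhat shorter than the listed size of the parental backbone) shows a typical binary architecture. A ColE1/pMB1-type origin with the bom site supports high-copy replication in E. coli. The pVS1 oriV, RepA and StaA functions allow stable maintenance in Agrobacterium. An aadA gene confers bacterial spectinomycin/streptomycin resistance. Between the nopaline-type left and right T-DNA border repeats lie a NOS promoter–nptII (neo)–NOS terminator cassette, which gives kanamycin selection of transformed plant cells, and the ccdB cloning module, which is preceded by a ccdA fragment and small remnant annotations. The vector is intended for Agrobacterium-mediated delivery and expression of several genes from a single T-DNA in plants.
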