Features (pLannotate 1.2.2; 19 found; start..end, strand, type, name):
    371..772     +  CDS            Y4CG_SINFN (fragment): Protein inferred from homology: Swiss-Prot protein existence level 3. From Sinorhizobium fredii (strain NBRC 101917 / NGR234).
   1332..1961    +  CDS            pVS1 StaA: stability protein from the Pseudomonas plasmid pVS1 (Heeb et al., 2000)
   2390..3463    +  CDS            pVS1 RepA: replication protein from the Pseudomonas plasmid pVS1 (Heeb et al., 2000)
   3529..3723    +  rep_origin     pVS1 oriV: origin of replication for the Pseudomonas plasmid pVS1 (Heeb et al., 2000)
   3926..3965    +  CDS            rop (fragment): Rop protein, which maintains plasmids at low copy number; rop
   4067..4207    +  misc_feature   bom: basis of mobility region from pBR322
   4393..4981    -  rep_origin     ori: high-copy-number ColE1/pMB1/pBR322/pUC origin of replication
   5227..6014    -  CDS            SmR (fragment): aminoglycoside adenylyltransferase (Murphy, 1985); aadA; confers resistance to spectinomycin and streptomycin
   6025..6081    -  CDS            GmR (fragment): gentamycin acetyltransferase; aacC1; confers resistance to gentamycin
   6257..6280    -  promoter       Pc promoter (fragment): intI1 (promoter lies within the coding sequence); class 1 integron promoter
   6539..6563    +  misc_feature   LB T-DNA repeat: left border repeat from nopaline C58 T-DNA
   6656..6908    -  terminator     NOS terminator: nopaline synthase terminator and poly(A) signal
   6951..7742    -  CDS            neo: KKA2_KLEPN - Also known as kan, nptII. Experimental evidence at protein level: Swiss-Prot protein existence level 1. Resistance to kanamycin, neomycin, paromomycin, ribostamycin, butirosin and gentamicin B. From Klebsiella pneumoniae.
   7776..7955    -  promoter       NOS promoter: nopaline synthase promoter
   8048..8064    +  misc_feature   MCS (fragment): pUC18/19 multiple cloning site
   8156..8231    +  intron         PDK intron (fragment): pdk; modified pyruvate orthophosphate dikinase intron from Flaveria trinervia 3.0
   8322..8480    +  CDS            ccdA (fragment): CCDA_ECO57 - Also known as H, letA. Experimental evidence at protein level: Swiss-Prot protein existence level 1. Antitoxin component of a type II toxin-antitoxin (TA) system which inhibits the post-segregational killing (PSK) of plasmid-free cells, also referred to as a plasmid addiction system. Binds to and blocks the activity of CcdB; will also remove bound CcdB protein from the CcdB-GyrA complex by forming a CcdA-CcdB complex, a process termed rejuvenation. Functions as a transcriptional corepressor for the ccdAB operon, repression also requires CcdB (By similarity). From Escherichia coli
   8485..8790    +  CDS            ccdB: CcdB, a bacterial toxin that poisons DNA gyrase; ccdB; Plasmids containing the ccdB gene cannot be propagated in standard E. coli strains.
   8955..1       +  misc_feature   RB T-DNA repeat (across the origin): right border repeat from nopaline C58 T-DNA
>Addgene plasmid #98889 | pK7WG_ASX | addgene full sequence | sequence record 201569 | Addgene NGS Result
CCTAAGAGAAAAGAGCGTTTATTAGAATAATCGGATATTTAAAAGGGCGTGAAAAGGTTTATCCGTTCGT
CCATTTGTATGTGCATGCCAACCACAGGGTTCCCCTCGGGATCAAAGTACTTTAAAGTACTTTAAAGTAC
TTTAAAGTACTTTGATCCAACCCCTCCGCTGCTATAGTGCAGTCGGCTTCTGACGTTCAGTGCAGCCGTC
TTCTGAAAACGACATGTCGCACAAGTCCTAAGTTACGCGACAGGCTGCCGCCCTGCCCTTTTCCTGGCGT
TTTCTTGTCGCGTGTTTTAGTCGCATAAAGTAGAATACTTGCGACTAGAACCGGAGACATTACGCCATGA
ACAAGAGCGCCGCCGCTGGCCTGCTGGGCTATGCCCGCGTCAGCACCGACGACCAGGACTTGACCAACCA
ACGGGCCGAACTGCACGCGGCCGGCTGCACCAAGCTGTTTTCCGAGAAGATCACCGGCACCAGGCGCGAC
CGCCCGGAGCTGGCCAGGATGCTTGACCACCTACGCCCTGGCGACGTTGTGACAGTGACCAGGCTAGACC
GCCTGGCCCGCAGCACCCGCGACCTACTGGACATTGCCGAGCGCATCCAGGAGGCCGGCGCGGGCCTGCG
TAGCCTGGCAGAGCCGTGGGCCGACACCACCACGCCGGCCGGCCGCATGGTGTTGACCGTGTTCGCCGGC
ATTGCCGAGTTCGAGCGTTCCCTAATCATCGACCGCACCCGGAGCGGGCGCGAGGCCGCCAAGGCCCGAG
GCGTGAAGTTTGGCCCCCGCCCTACCCTCACCCCGGCACAGATCGCGCACGCCCGCGAGCTGATCGACCA
GGAAGGCCGCACCGTGAAAGAGGCGGCTGCACTGCTTGGCGTGCATCGCTCGACCCTGTACCGCGCACTT
GAGCGCAGCGAGGAAGTGACGCCCACCGAGGCCAGGCGGCGCGGTGCCTTCCGTGAGGACGCATTGACCG
AGGCCGACGCCCTGGCGGCCGCCGAGAATGAACGCCAAGAGGAACAAGCATGAAACCGCACCAGGACGGC
CAGGACGAACCGTTTTTCATTACCGAAGAGATCGAGGCGGAGATGATCGCGGCCGGGTACGTGTTCGAGC
CGCCCGCGCACGTCTCAACCGTGCGGCTGCATGAAATCCTGGCCGGTTTGTCTGATGCCAAGCTGGCGGC
CTGGCCGGCCAGCTTGGCCGCTGAAGAAACCGAGCGCCGCCGTCTAAAAAGGTGATGTGTATTTGAGTAA
AACAGCTTGCGTCATGCGGTCGCTGCGTATATGATGCGATGAGTAAATAAACAAATACGCAAGGGGAACG
CATGAAGGTTATCGCTGTACTTAACCAGAAAGGCGGGTCAGGCAAGACGACCATCGCAACCCATCTAGCC
CGCGCCCTGCAACTCGCCGGGGCCGATGTTCTGTTAGTCGATTCCGATCCCCAGGGCAGTGCCCGCGATT
GGGCGGCCGTGCGGGAAGATCAACCGCTAACCGTTGTCGGCATCGACCGCCCGACGATTGACCGCGACGT
GAAGGCCATCGGCCGGCGCGACTTCGTAGTGATCGACGGAGCGCCCCAGGCGGCGGACTTGGCTGTGTCC
GCGATCAAGGCAGCCGACTTCGTGCTGATTCCGGTGCAGCCAAGCCCTTACGACATATGGGCCACCGCCG
ACCTGGTGGAGCTGGTTAAGCAGCGCATTGAGGTCACGGATGGAAGGCTACAAGCGGCCTTTGTCGTGTC
GCGGGCGATCAAAGGCACGCGCATCGGCGGTGAGGTTGCCGAGGCGCTGGCCGGGTACGAGCTGCCCATT
CTTGAGTCCCGTATCACGCAGCGCGTGAGCTACCCAGGCACTGCCGCCGCCGGCACAACCGTTCTTGAAT
CAGAACCCGAGGGCGACGCTGCCCGCGAGGTCCAGGCGCTGGCCGCTGAAATTAAATCAAAACTCATTTG
AGTTAATGAGGTAAAGAGAAAATGAGCAAAAGCACAAACACGCTAAGTGCCGGCCGTCCGAGCGCACGCA
GCAGCAAGGCTGCAACGTTGGCCAGCCTGGCAGACACGCCAGCCATGAAGCGGGTCAACTTTCAGTTGCC
GGCGGAGGATCACACCAAGCTGAAGATGTACGCGGTACGCCAAGGCAAGACCATTACCGAGCTGCTATCT
GAATACATCGCGCAGCTACCAGAGTAAATGAGCAAATGAATAAATGAGTAGATGAATTTTAGCGGCTAAA
GGAGGCGGCATGGAAAATCAAGAACAACCAGGCACCGACGCCGTGGAATGCCCCATGTGTGGAGGAACGG
GCGGTTGGCCAGGCGTAAGCGGCTGGGTTGTCTGCCGGCCCTGCAATGGCACTGGAACCCCCAAGCCCGA
GGAATCGGCGTGAGCGGTCGCAAACCATCCGGCCCGGTACAAATCGGCGCGGCGCTGGGTGATGACCTGG
TGGAGAAGTTGAAGGCCGCGCAGGCCGCCCAGCGGCAACGCATCGAGGCAGAAGCACGCCCCGGTGAATC
GTGGCAAGCGGCCGCTGATCGAATCCGCAAAGAATCCCGGCAACCGCCGGCAGCCGGTGCGCCGTCGATT
AGGAAGCCGCCCAAGGGCGACGAGCAACCAGATTTTTTCGTTCCGATGCTCTATGACGTGGGCACCCGCG
ATAGTCGCAGCATCATGGACGTGGCCGTTTTCCGTCTGTCGAAGCGTGACCGACGAGCTGGCGAGGTGAT
CCGCTACGAGCTTCCAGACGGGCACGTAGAGGTTTCCGCAGGGCCGGCCGGCATGGCCAGTGTGTGGGAT
TACGACCTGGTACTGATGGCGGTTTCCCATCTAACCGAATCCATGAACCGATACCGGGAAGGGAAGGGAG
ACAAGCCCGGCCGCGTGTTCCGTCCACACGTTGCGGACGTACTCAAGTTCTGCCGGCGAGCCGATGGCGG
AAAGCAGAAAGACGACCTGGTAGAAACCTGCATTCGGTTAAACACCACGCACGTTGCCATGCAGCGTACG
AAGAAGGCCAAGAACGGCCGCCTGGTGACGGTATCCGAGGGTGAAGCCTTGATTAGCCGCTACAAGATCG
TAAAGAGCGAAACCGGGCGGCCGGAGTACATCGAGATCGAGCTAGCTGATTGGATGTACCGCGAGATCAC
AGAAGGCAAGAACCCGGACGTGCTGACGGTTCACCCCGATTACTTTTTGATCGATCCCGGCATCGGCCGT
TTTCTCTACCGCCTGGCACGCCGCGCCGCAGGCAAGGCAGAAGCCAGATGGTTGTTCAAGACGATCTACG
AACGCAGTGGCAGCGCCGGAGAGTTCAAGAAGTTCTGTTTCACCGTGCGCAAGCTGATCGGGTCAAATGA
CCTGCCGGAGTACGATTTGAAGGAGGAGGCGGGGCAGGCTGGCCCGATCCTAGTCATGCGCTACCGCAAC
CTGATCGAGGGCGAAGCATCCGCCGGTTCCTAATGTACGGAGCAGATGCTAGGGCAAATTGCCCTAGCAG
GGGAAAAAGGTCGAAAAGGTCTCTTTCCTGTGGATAGCACGTACATTGGGAACCCAAAGCCGTACATTGG
GAACCGGAACCCGTACATTGGGAACCCAAAGCCGTACATTGGGAACCGGTCACACATGTAAGTGACTGAT
ATAAAAGAGAAAAAAGGCGATTTTTCCGCCTAAAACTCTTTAAAACTTATTAAAACTCTTAAAACCCGCC
TGGCCTGTGCATAACTGTCTGGCCAGCGCACAGCCGAAGAGCTGCAAAAAGCGCCTACCCTTCGGTCGCT
GCGCTCCCTACGCCCCGCCGCTTCGCGTCGGCCTATCGCGGCCGCTGGCCGCTCAAAAATGGCTGGCCTA
CGGCCAGGCAATCTACCAGGGCGCGGACAAGCCGCGCCGTCGCCACTCGACCGCCGGCGCCCACATCAAG
GCACCCTGCCTCGCGCGTTTCGGTGATGACGGTGAAAACCTCTGACACATGCAGCTCCCGGAGACGGTCA
CAGCTTGTCTGTAAGCGGATGCCGGGAGCAGACAAGCCCGTCAGGGCGCGTCAGCGGGTGTTGGCGGGTG
TCGGGGCGCAGCCATGACCCAGTCACGTAGCGATAGCGGAGTGTATACTGGCTTAACTATGCGGCATCAG
AGCAGATTGTACTGAGAGTGCACCATATGCGGTGTGAAATACCGCACAGATGCGTAAGGAGAAAATACCG
CATCAGGCGCTCTTCCGCTTCCTCGCTCACTGACTCGCTGCGCTCGGTCGTTCGGCTGCGGCGAGCGGTA
TCAGCTCACTCAAAGGCGGTAATACGGTTATCCACAGAATCAGGGGATAACGCAGGAAAGAACATGTGAG
CAAAAGGCCAGCAAAAGGCCAGGAACCGTAAAAAGGCCGCGTTGCTGGCGTTTTTCCATAGGCTCCGCCC
CCCTGACGAGCATCACAAAAATCGACGCTCAAGTCAGAGGTGGCGAAACCCGACAGGACTATAAAGATAC
CAGGCGTTTCCCCCTGGAAGCTCCCTCGTGCGCTCTCCTGTTCCGACCCTGCCGCTTACCGGATACCTGT
CCGCCTTTCTCCCTTCGGGAAGCGTGGCGCTTTCTCATAGCTCACGCTGTAGGTATCTCAGTTCGGTGTA
GGTCGTTCGCTCCAAGCTGGGCTGTGTGCACGAACCCCCCGTTCAGCCCGACCGCTGCGCCTTATCCGGT
AACTATCGTCTTGAGTCCAACCCGGTAAGACACGACTTATCGCCACTGGCAGCAGCCACTGGTAACAGGA
TTAGCAGAGCGAGGTATGTAGGCGGTGCTACAGAGTTCTTGAAGTGGTGGCCTAACTACGGCTACACTAG
AAGGACAGTATTTGGTATCTGCGCTCTGCTGAAGCCAGTTACCTTCGGAAAAAGAGTTGGTAGCTCTTGA
TCCGGCAAACAAACCACCGCTGGTAGCGGTGGTTTTTTTGTTTGCAAGCAGCAGATTACGCGCAGAAAAA
AAGGATCTCAAGAAGATCCTTTGATCTTTTCTACGGGGTCTGACGCTCAGTGGAACGAAAACTCACGTTA
AGGGATTTTGGTCATGCATGATATATCTCCCAATTTGTGTAGGGCTTATTATGCACGCTTAAAAATAATA
AAAGCAGACTTGACCTGATAGTTTGGCTGTGAGCAATTATGTGCTTAGTGCATCTAACGCTTGAGTTAAG
CCGCGCCGCGAAGCGGCGTCGGCTTGAACGAATTTCTAGCTAGACATTATTTGCCGACTACCTTGGTGAT
CTCGCCTTTCACGTAGTGGACAAATTCTTCCAACTGATCTGCGCGCGAGGCCAAGCGATCTTCTTCTTGT
CCAAGATAAGCCTGTCTAGCTTCAAGTATGACGGGCTGATACTGGGCCGGCAGGCGCTCCATTGCCCAGT
CGGCAGCGACATCCTTCGGCGCGATTTTGCCGGTTACTGCGCTGTACCAAATGCGGGACAACGTAAGCAC
TACATTTCGCTCATCGCCAGCCCAGTCGGGCGGCGAGTTCCATAGCGTTAAGGTTTCATTTAGCGCCTCA
AATAGATCCTGTTCAGGAACCGGATCAAAGAGTTCCTCCGCCGCTGGACCTACCAAGGCAACGCTATGTT
CTCTTGCTTTTGTCAGCAAGATAGCCAGATCAATGTCGATCGTGGCTGGCTCGAAGATACCTGCAAGAAT
GTCATTGCGCTGCCATTCTCCAAATTGCAGTTCGCGCTTAGCTGGATAACGCCACGGAATGATGTCGTCG
TGCACAACAATGGTGACTTCTACAGCGCGGAGAATCTCGCTCTCTCCAGGGGAAGCCGAAGTTTCCAAAA
GGTCGTTGATCAAAGCTCGCCGCGTTGTTTCATCAAGCCTTACGGTCACCGTAACCAGCAAATCAATATC
ACTGTGTGGCTTCAGGCCGCCATCCACTGCGGAGCCGTACAAATGTACGGCCAGCAACGTCGGTTCGAGA
TGGCGCTCGATGACGCCAACTACCTCTGATAGTTGAGTCGATACTTCGGCGATCACCGCTTCCCCCATGA
TGTTTAACTTTGTTTTAGGGCGACTGCCCTGCTGCGTAACATCGTTGCTGCTCCATAACATCAAACATCG
ACCCACGGCGTAACGCGCTTGCTGCTTGGATGCCCGAGGCATAGACTGTACCCCAAAAAAACAGTCATAA
CAAGCCATGAAAACCGCCACTGCGCCGTTACCACCGCTGCGTTCGGTCAAGGTTCTGGACCAGTTGCGTG
AGCGCATACGCTACTTGCATTACAGCTTACGAACCGAACAGGCTTATGTCCACTGGGTTCGTGCCCGAAT
TGATCACAGGCAGCAACGCTCTGTCATCGTTACAATCAACATGCTACCCTCCGCGAGATCATCCGTGTTT
CAAACCCGGCAGCTTAGTTGCCGTTCTTCCGAATAGCATCGGTAACATGAGCAAAGTCTGCCGCCTTACA
ACGGCTCTCCCGCTGACGCCGTCCCGGACTGATGGGCTGCCTGTATCGAGTGGTGATTTTGTGCCGAGCT
GCCGGTCGGGGAGCTGTTGGCTGGCTGGTGGCAGGATATATTGTGGTGTAAACAAATTGACGCTTAGACA
ACTTAATAACACATTGCGGACGTTTTTAATGTACTGAATTAACGCCGAATTGAATTATCAGCTTGCATGC
CGGTCGATCTAGTAACATAGATGACACCGCGCGCGATAATTTATCCTAGTTTGCGCGCTATATTTTGTTT
TCTATCGCGTATTAAATGTATAATTGCGGGACTCTAATCATAAAAACCCATCTCATAAATAACGTCATGC
ATTACATGTTAATTATTACATGCTTAACGTAATTCAACAGAAATTATATGATAATCATCGCAAGACCGGC
AACAGGATTCAATCTTAAGAAACTTTATTGCCAAATGTTTGAACGATCTGCTTGACTCTAGCTAGAGTCC
GAACCCCAGAGTCCCGCTCAGAAGAACTCGTCAAGAAGGCGATAGAAGGCGATGCGCTGCGAATCGGGAG
CGGCGATACCGTAAAGCACGAGGAAGCGGTCAGCCCATTCGCCGCCAAGCTCTTCAGCAATATCACGGGT
AGCCAACGCTATGTCCTGATAGCGGTCCGCCACACCCAGCCGGCCACAGTCGATGAATCCAGAAAAGCGG
CCATTTTCCACCATGATATTCGGCAAGCAGGCATCGCCGTGGGTCACGACGAGATCCTCGCCGTCGGGCA
TCCGCGCCTTGAGCCTGGCGAACAGTTCGGCTGGCGCGAGCCCCTGATGCTCTTCGTCCAGATCATCCTG
ATCGACAAGACCGGCTTCCATCCGAGTACGTGCTCGCTCGATGCGATGTTTCGCTTGGTGGTCGAATGGG
CAGGTAGCCGGATCAAGCGTATGCAGCCGCCGCATTGCATCAGCCATGATGGATACTTTCTCGGCAGGAG
CAAGGTGAGATGACAGGAGATCCTGCCCCGGCACTTCGCCCAATAGCAGCCAGTCCCTTCCCGCTTCAGT
GACAACGTCGAGCACAGCTGCGCAAGGAACGCCCGTCGTGGCCAGCCACGATAGCCGCGCTGCCTCGTCT
TGGAGTTCATTCAGGGCACCGGACAGGTCGGTCTTGACAAAAAGAACCGGGCGCCCCTGCGCTGACAGCC
GGAACACGGCGGCATCAGAGCAGCCGATTGTCTGTTGTGCCCAGTCATAGCCGAATAGCCTCTCCACCCA
AGCGGCCGGAGAACCTGCGTGCAATCCATCTTGTTCAATCATGCCTCGATCGAGTTGAGAGTGAATATGA
GACTCTAATTGGATACCGAGGGGAATTTATGGAACGTCAGTGGAGCATTTTTGACAAGAAATATTTGCTA
GCTGATAGTGACCTTAGGCGACTTTTGAACGCGCAATAATGGTTTCTGACGTATGTGCTTAGCTCATTAA
ACTCCAGAAACCCGCGGCTCAGTGGCTCCTTCAACGTTGCGGTTCTGTCAGTTCCAAACGTAAAACGGCT
TGTCCCGCGTCATCGGCGGGGGTCATAACGTGACTCCCTTAATTCTCCGCTCATGATCGATAATTCGCGG
TACCCGGGGATCCTAGGGATAACAGGGTAATATCCCTATTGTCCCATTAAAATAGGAAAGTCTGGTAACT
CAGGACACTGTATCTGCTACGCTGTTTATAAGCTTGGCTTACTAAAAGCCAGATAACAGTATGCGTATTT
GCGCGCTGATTTTTGCGGTATAAGAATATATACTGATATGTATACCCGAAGTATGTCAAAAAGAGGTATG
CTATGAAGCAGCGTATTACAGTGACAGTTGACAGCGACAGCTATCAGTTGCTCAAGGCATATATGATGTC
AATATCTCCGGTCTGGTAAGCACAACCATGCAGAATGAAGCCCGTCGTCTGCGTGCCGAACGCTGGAAAG
CGGAAAATCAGGAAGGGATGGCTGAGGTCGCCCGGTTTATTGAAATGAACGGCTCTTTTGCTGACGAGAA
CAGGGGCTGGTGAAATGCAGTTTAAGGTTTACACCTATAAAAGAGAGAGCCGTTATCGTCTGTTTGTGGA
TGTACAGAGTGATATTATTGACACGCCCGGGCGACGGATGGTGATCCCCCTGGCCAGTGCACGTCTGCTG
TCAGATAAAGTCCCCCGTGAACTTTACCCGGTGGTGCATATCGGGGATGAAAGCTGGCGCATGATGACCA
CCGATATGGCCAGTGTGCCGGTCTCCGTTATCGGGGAAGAAGTGGCTGATCTCAGCCACCGCGAAAATGA
CATCAAAAACGCCATTAACCTGATGTTCTGGGGAATATAAATGTCAGGCTCCCTTATACACAGCCAGTAA
GCTTTAAGGTTTCAGTCACACTACGGATACTTTTACAACGGGAGCAGTTATTCAATTACCCTGTTATCCC
TACAGCTTAGCTTGAGCTTGGATCAGATTGTCGTTTCCCGCCTTCAGTTTAAACTATCAGTGTTTGACAG
GATATATTGGCGGGTAAA
